>Addgene plasmid #145450 | pGBW-m4046589 | addgene full sequence | sequence record 298902 | Addgene NGS Result
GCGGCCGCTTGCTATATTGAAGTACGGATTAGAAGCCGCCGAGCGGGCGACAGCCCTCCGACGGAAGACT
CTCCTCCGTGCGTCCTCGTCTTCACCGGTCGCGTTCCTGAAACGCAGATGTGCCTCGCGCCGCACTGCTC
CGAACAATAAAGATTCTACAATACTAGCTTTTATGGTTATGAAGAGGAAAAATTGGCAGTAACCTGGCCC
CACAAACCTTCAAATTAACGAATCAAATTAACAACCATAGGATGATAATGCGATTAGTTTTTTAGCCTTA
TTTCTGGGGTAATTAATCAGCGAAGCGATGATTTTTGATCTATTAACAGATATATAAATGGAAAAGCTGC
ATAACCACTTTAACTAATACTTTCAACATTTTCAGTTTGTATTACTTCTTATTCAAATGTCATAAAAGTA
TCAACAAAAAATTGTTAATATACCTCTATACTTTAACGTCAAGGAGAAAAAACTATAATGTTTCACCTGG
TCGACTTCCAAGTTACAATCGCAGAGATTTTACTTATAATCATGAGGACTTTCAAGGTGTCTATTTGGAA
TTTGGATTACATTATCAACTTGATCATTAAAAACTTGTCAAAGAGTTTGACCGAAAATAAGTATTCCCAG
TTAGATGAAGAACAACCTATGGAAATAGACCTCGTGCCGAGAGGTTCTCACCATCATCACCATCATTAAA
CAGGCCCCTTTTCCTTTGTCGATATCATGTAATTAGTTATGTCACGCTTACATTCACGCCCTCCTCCCAC
ATCCGCTCTAACCGAAAAGGAAGGAGTTAGACAACCTGAAGTCTAGGTCCCTATTTATTTTTTTTAATAG
TTATGTTAGTATTAAGAACGTTATTTATATTTCAAATTTTTCTTTTTTTTCTGTACAAAGCGGCCGCCGA
ACCACTAGTGCACTGCAGTACACGGTTTCCTTGAAATTTTTTTGATTCGGTAATCTCCGAACAGAAGGAA
GAACGAAGGAAGGAGCACAGACTTAGATTGGTATATATACGCATATGTAGTGTTGAAGAAACATGAAATT
GCCCAGTATTCTTAACCCAACTGCACAGAACAAAAACGTGCAGGAAACGAAGATAAATCATGTCGAAAGC
TACATATAAGGAACGTGCTGCTACTCATCCTAGTCCTGTTGCTGCCAAGCTATTTAATATCATGCACGAA
AAGCAAACAAACTTGTGTGCTTCATTGGATGTTCGTACCACCAAGGAATTACTGGAGTTAGTTGAAGCAT
TAGGTCCCAAAATTTGTTTACTAAAAACACATGTGGATATCTTGACTGATTTTTCCATGGAGGGCACAGT
TAAGCCGCTAAAGGCATTATCCGCCAAGTACAATTTTTTACTCTTCGAGGACAGAAAATTTGCTGACATT
GGTAATACAGTCAAATTGCAGTACTCTGCGGGTGTATACAGAATAGCAGAATGGGCAGACATTACGAATG
CACACGGTGTGGTGGGCCCAGGTATTGTTAGCGGTTTGAAGCAGGCGGCAGAAGAAGTAACAAAGGAACC
TAGAGGCCTTTTGATGTTAGCAGAATTGTCATGCAAGGGCTCCCTATCTACTGGAGAATATACTAAGGGT
ACTGTTGACATTGCGAAGAGCGACAAAGATTTTGTTATCGGCTTTATTGCTCAAAGAGACATGGGTGGAA
GAGATGAAGGTTACGATTGGTTGATTATGACACCCGGTGTGGGTTTAGATGACAAGGGAGATGCATTGGG
TCAACAGTATAGAACCGTGGATGATGTGGTTTCTACAGGATCTGACATTATTATTGTTGGAAGAGGACTA
TTTGCAAAGGGAAGGGATGCTAAGGTAGAGGGTGAACGTTACAGAAAAGCAGGCTGGGAAGCATATTTGA
GAAGATGCGGCCAGCAAAACTAAAAAACTGTATTATAAGTAAATGCATGTATACTAAACTCACAAATTAG
AGCTTCAATTTAATTATATCAGTTATTACCCGAGTAACGAAGCATCTGTGCTTCATTTTGTAGAACAAAA
ATGCAACGCGAGAGCGCTAATTTTTCAAACAAAGAATCTGAGCTGCATTTTTACAGAACAGAAATGCAAC
GCGAAAGCGCTATTTTACCAACGAAGAATCTGTGCTTCATTTTTGTAAAACAAAAATGCAACGCGAGAGC
GCTAATTTTTCAAACAAAGAATCTGAGCTGCATTTTTACAGAACAGAAATGCAACGCGAGAGCGCTATTT
TACCAACAAAGAATCTATACTTCTTTTTTGTTCTACAAAAATGCATCCCGAGAGCGCTATTTTTCTAACA
AAGCATCTTAGATTACTTTTTTTCTCCTTTGTGCGCTCTATAATGCAGTCTCTTGATAACTTTTTGCACT
GTAGGTCCGTTAAGGTTAGAAGAAGGCTACTTTGGTGTCTATTTTCTCTTCCATAAAAAAAGCCTGACTC
CACTTCCCGCGTTTACTGATTACTAGCGAAGCTGCGGGTGCATTTTTTCAAGATAAAGGCATCCCCGATT
ATATTCTATACCGATGTGGATTGCGCATACTTTGTGAACAGAAAGTGATAGCGTTGATGATTCTTCATTG
GTCAGAAAATTATGAACGGTTTCTTCTATTTTGTCTCTATATACTACGTATAGGAAATGTTTACATTTTC
GTATTGTTTTCGATTCACTCTATGAATAGTTCTTACTACAATTTTTTTGTCTAAAGAGTAATACTAGAGA
TAAACATAAAAAATGTAGAGGTCGAGTTTAGATGCAAGTTCAAGGAGCGAAAGGTGGATGGGTAGGTTAT
ATAGGGATATAGCACAGAGATATATAGCAAAGAGATACTTTTGAGCAATGTTTGTGGAAGCGGTATTCGC
AATATTTTAGTAGCTCGTTACAGTCCGGTGCGTTTTTGGTTTTTTGAAAGTGCGTCATCAGAGCGCTTTT
GGTTTTCAAAAGCGCTCTGAAGTTCCTATACTTTCTAGCTAGAGAATAGGAACTTCCCGAGCGGCCGCGT
GTTACAAGCTTGACTCCAGCGTAACTGGACTGCAATCAACTCACTGGCTCACCTTCACGGGTGGGCCTTT
CTTCGGTAGAAAATCAAAGGATCTTCTTGAGATCCTTTTTTTCTGCGCGTAATCTGCTGCTTGCAAACAA
AAAAACCACCGCTACCAGCGGTGGTTTGTTTGCCGGATCAAGAGCTACCAACTCTTTTTCCGAGGTAACT
GGCTTCAGCAGAGCGCAGATACCAAATACTGTTCTTCTAGTGTAGCCGTAGTTAGGCCACCACTTCAAGA
ACTCTGTAGCACCGCCTACATACCTCGCTCTGCTAATCCTGTTACCAGTGGCTGCTGCCAGTGGCGATAA
GTCGTGTCTTACCGGGTTGGACTCAAGACGATAGTTACCGGATAAGGCGCAGCGGTCGGGCTGAACGGGG
GGTTCGTGCACACAGCCCAGCTTGGAGCGAACGACCTACACCGAACTGAGATACCTACAGCGTGAGCTAT
GAGAAAGCGCCACGCTTCCCGAAGGGAGAAAGGCGGACAGGTATCCGGTAAGCGGCAGGGTCGGAACAGG
AGAGCGCACGAGGGAGCTTCCAGGGGTAAACGCCTGGTATCTTTATAGTCCTGTCGGGTTTCGCCACCTC
TGACTTGAGCATCGATTTTTGTGATGCTCGTCAGGGGGGCGGAGCCTATGGAAAAACGCCAGCAACGCAG
AAAGGCCCACCCGAAGGTGAGCCAGGTGATTACATTTGGGCCCTCATCAGAGGTTTTCACCGTCATCACC
GAAACGCGCGAGGCAGCTGCGGTAAAGCTCATCAGCGTGGTCGTGAAGCGATTCACAGATGTCTGCCTGT
TCATCCGCGTCCAGCTCGTTGAGTTTCTCCAGAAGCGTTAATGTCTGGCTTCTGATAAAGCGGGCCATGT
TAAGGGCGGTTTTTTCCTGTTTGGTCACTTACCAATGCTTAATCAGTGAGGCACCTATCTCAGCGATCTG
TCTATTTCGTTCATCCATAGTTGCCTGACTCCCCGTCGTGTAGATAACTACGATGCGGGAGGGCTTACCA
TCTGGCCCCAGTGCTGCAATGATACCGCGAGACCCACGCTCACCGGCTCCAGATTTATCAGCAATAAACC
AGCCAGCCGGGAGGGCCGAGCGCAGAAGTGATCCTGCAACTTTATCCGCCTCCATCCAGTCTATTAATTG
TTGCCGGGAAGCTAGAGTAAGTAGTTCGCCAGTTAATAGTTTGCGCAACGTTGTTGCCATTGCTACAGGC
ATCGTGGTGTCACGCTCGTCGTTTGGTATGGCTTCATTCAGCTCCGGTTCCCAACGATCAAGGCGAGTTA
CATGATCCCCCATGTTGTGCAAAAAAGCGGTTAGCTCCTTCGGTCCTCCGATCGTTGCCAGAAGTAAGTT
GGCCGCAGTGTTATCACTCATGGTTATGGCAGCACTGCATAATTCTCTTACTGTCATGCCATCCGTGAGA
TGCTTTTCTGTGACTGGTGAGTACTCAACCAAGTCATTCTGAGAATAGTGTATGCGGCGACCGAGTTGCT
CTTGCCCGGCGTCAATACGGGATAATACCGCGCCACATAGCAGAACTTTAAAAGTGCTCATCATTGGAAA
ACGTTCTTCGGGGCGTAAACTCTCAAGGATCTTACCGCTGTTGAGATCCAGTTCGATGTAACCCACTCGT
GCACCCAACTGATCTTCAGCATCTTTTACTTTCACCAGCGTTTCTGGGTGAGCAAAAACAGGAAGGCAAA
ATGCCGCAAAAAAGGGAATAAGGGCGACACGGAAATGTTGAATACTCATTTTAGCTTCCTTAGCTCCTGA
AAATCTCGATAACTCAAAAAATACGCCCGGTAGTGATCTTATTTCATTATGGTGAAAGTTGGAACCTCTT
ACGTGCCGATCAAGTCAAAAGCCTCCGGTCGGAGGCTTTTGACTTTCTGCTATGGAGGTCAGGTATGATT
TAAATGGTCAGTTAGA
Features (pLannotate 1.2.2; 13 found; start..end, strand, type, name):
     25..466     +  promoter       GAL1 promoter: S. cerevisiae GAL1; inducible promoter, regulated by Gal4
    478..660     +  CDS            NS6_SARS2: Experimental evidence at protein level: Swiss-Prot protein existence level 1. Disrupts cell nuclear import complex formation by tethering karyopherin alpha 2 and karyopherin beta 1 to the membrane. Retention of import factors at the ER/Golgi membrane leads to a loss of transport into the nucleus. Thereby prevents STAT1 nuclear translocation in response to interferon signaling, thus blocking the expression of interferon stimulated genes (ISGs) that display multiple antiviral activities (PubMed:33097660). Suppresses IFN-beta production possibly by blocking IRF3 nuclear translocation (PubMed:3297
    725..897     +  terminator     CYC1 terminator (fragment): S. cerevisiae CYC1; transcription terminator for CYC1
    933..1109    +  promoter       URA3 promoter (fragment): S. cerevisiae URA3
   1110..1913    +  CDS            URA3: orotidine-5'-phosphate decarboxylase, required for uracil biosynthesis; S. cerevisiae URA3; yeast auxotrophic marker, counterselectable with 5-fluoroorotic acid (5-FOA)
   1996..2978    -  rep_origin     2μ ori: yeast 2μ plasmid origin of replication
   3056..3085    +  terminator     T3Te terminator: phage T3 early transcription terminator
   3107..3694    +  rep_origin     ori: high-copy-number ColE1/pMB1/pBR322/pUC origin of replication
   3706..3733    -  terminator     T7Te terminator: phage T7 early transcription terminator
   3757..3948    -  CDS            rop: Rop protein, which maintains plasmids at low copy number; rop
   3949..4809    -  CDS            AmpR: β-lactamase; bla; confers resistance to ampicillin, carbenicillin, and related antibiotics
   4810..4912    -  promoter       cat promoter: promoter of the E. coli cat gene encoding chloramphenicol acetyltransferase
   4913..4944    -  terminator     tonB terminator: bidirectional E. coli tonB-P14 transcription terminator
