[The description below was written by a language model from this plasmid's Addgene catalogue record and pLannotate feature annotations shown in this document.]
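Description:
pGBW-m4046589 is an episomal yeast expression plasmid designed to produce the SARS-CoV-2 ORF6 accessory protein in Saccharomyces cerevisiae. It is an E. coli–yeast shuttle vector. In bacteria it replicates from a ColE1/pUC-type origin and is selected with ampicillin through a β-lactamase gene, which the annotation places downstream of a cat promoter. In yeast it is maintained by the 2μ origin and selected by uracil prototrophy through URA3, a marker that can also be counterselected with 5-FOA. The catalogue lists the plasmid as high copy in bacteria, although the feature table also annotates a short rop coding segment next to AmpR. Several short phage and bacterial terminators (T3Te, T7Te, tonB) flank the bacterial modules, presumably to insulate them from read-through transcription.

The payload is a synthetic ORF6 open reading frame of about 180 bp, recoded for S. cerevisiae codon usage and based on the NCBI reference protein. It sits between the galactose-inducible, Gal4-regulated GAL1 promoter and a CYC1 terminator fragment, so expression can be switched on by the carbon source. The catalogue describes a backbone-encoded C-terminal thrombin cleavage site followed by a 6xHis tag. These were not called as separate features, but the gap between the annotated ORF6 coding region and the terminator would be consistent with them. The tag would allow affinity purification and detection, with optional removal by thrombin. ORF6 is annotated as an interferon antagonist that blocks nuclear import by tethering karyopherins to ER/Golgi membranes. The record states only yeast expression as the purpose, which would suit inducible production of the protein or study of its effects in yeast cells.
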