Addgene plasmid #145450: pGBW-m4046589
Purpose: Yeast Expression plasmid for SARS-CoV-2 ORF6 protein
Depositing lab: Ginkgo Bioworks & Benjie Chen. Depositing organization: Ginkgo Bioworks.
Backbone
  Vector backbone: AmpR; 2u URA3
  Backbone size w/o insert (bp): 4078
  Vector type: Yeast Expression
  Selectable markers: URA3
Growth in bacteria
  Bacterial resistance: Ampicillin, 100 μg/mL
  Growth temperature: 37°C
  Growth strain: DH5alpha
  Copy number: High Copy
Gene/Insert
  Gene/Insert name: SARS-CoV-2 ORF6 protein
  Species: S. cerevisiae (budding yeast); Severe acute respiratory syndrome coronavirus 2
  Insert size (bp): 179
  Mutation: Saccharomyces cerevisiae recode 1
  Entrez Gene: ORF6 (a.k.a. GU280_gp06)
  Promoter: pGAL1
  Tag / fusion protein: Cleavable thrombin;6xHIS (C terminal on backbone)
  Cloning method: Unknown
Resource information
  A portion of this plasmid was derived from a plasmid made by: GinkgoBioworks
Depositor comments: NCBI Reference Sequence: YP_009724394.1Created by gene synthesis with Not1 site.
How to cite: pGBW-m4046589 was a gift from Ginkgo Bioworks & Benjie Chen (Addgene plasmid # 145450 ; http://n2t.net/addgene:145450 ; RRID:Addgene_145450)
